>Addgene plasmid #109008 | pLG1-puro-sgATL2-1 | addgene full sequence | sequence record 213377 | Addgene NGS Result
GACATTGATTATTGACTAGTTATTAATAGTAATCAATTACGGGGTCATTAGTTCATAGCCCATATATGGA
GTTCCGCGTTACATAACTTACGGTAAATGGCCCGCCTGGCTGACCGCCCAACGACCCCCGCCCATTGACG
TCAATAATGACGTATGTTCCCATAGTAACGCCAATAGGGACTTTCCATTGACGTCAATGGGTGGAGTATT
TACGGTAAACTGCCCACTTGGCAGTACATCAAGTGTATCATATGCCAAGTACGCCCCCTATTGACGTCAA
TGACGGTAAATGGCCCGCCTGGCATTATGCCCAGTACATGACCTTATGGGACTTTCCTACTTGGCAGTAC
ATCTACGTATTAGTCATCGCTATTACCATGGTGATGCGGTTTTGGCAGTACATCAATGGGCGTGGATAGC
GGTTTGACTCACGGGGATTTCCAAGTCTCCACCCCATTGACGTCAATGGGAGTTTGTTTTGGCACCAAAA
TCAACGGGACTTTCCAAAATGTCGTAACAACTCCGCCCCATTGACGCAAATGGGCGGTAGGCGTGTACGG
TGGGAGGTCTATATAAGCAGCGCGTTTTGCCTGTACTGGGTCTCTCTGGTTAGACCAGATCTGAGCCTGG
GAGCTCTCTGGCTAACTAGGGAACCCACTGCTTAAGCCTCAATAAAGCTTGCCTTGAGTGCTTCAAGTAG
TGTGTGCCCGTCTGTTGTGTGACTCTGGTAACTAGAGATCCCTCAGACCCTTTTAGTCAGTGTGGAAAAT
CTCTAGCAGTGGCGCCCGAACAGGGACTTGAAAGCGAAAGGGAAACCAGAGGAGCTCTCTCGACGCAGGA
CTCGGCTTGCTGAAGCGCGCACGGCAAGAGGCGAGGGGCGGCGACTGGTGAGTACGCCAAAAATTTTGAC
TAGCGGAGGCTAGAAGGAGAGAGATGGGTGCGAGAGCGTCAGTATTAAGCGGGGGAGAATTAGATCGCGA
TGGGAAAAAATTCGGTTAAGGCCAGGGGGAAAGAAAAAATATAAATTAAAACATATAGTATGGGCAAGCA
GGGAGCTAGAACGATTCGCAGTTAATCCTGGCCTGTTAGAAACATCAGAAGGCTGTAGACAAATACTGGG
ACAGCTACAACCATCCCTTCAGACAGGATCAGAAGAACTTAGATCATTATATAATACAGTAGCAACCCTC
TATTGTGTGCATCAAAGGATAGAGATAAAAGACACCAAGGAAGCTTTAGACAAGATAGAGGAAGAGCAAA
ACAAAAGTAAGACCACCGCACAGCAAGCGGCCGGCCGCTGATCTTCAGACCTGGAGGAGGAGATATGAGG
GACAATTGGAGAAGTGAATTATATAAATATAAAGTAGTAAAAATTGAACCATTAGGAGTAGCACCCACCA
AGGCAAAGAGAAGAGTGGTGCAGAGAGAAAAAAGAGCAGTGGGAATAGGAGCTTTGTTCCTTGGGTTCTT
GGGAGCAGCAGGAAGCACTATGGGCGCAGCGTCAATGACGCTGACGGTACAGGCCAGACAATTATTGTCT
GGTATAGTGCAGCAGCAGAACAATTTGCTGAGGGCTATTGAGGCGCAACAGCATCTGTTGCAACTCACAG
TCTGGGGCATCAAGCAGCTCCAGGCAAGAATCCTGGCTGTGGAAAGATACCTAAAGGATCAACAGCTCCT
GGGGATTTGGGGTTGCTCTGGAAAACTCATTTGCACCACTGCTGTGCCTTGGAATGCTAGTTGGAGTAAT
AAATCTCTGGAACAGATTTGGAATCACACGACCTGGATGGAGTGGGACAGAGAAATTAACAATTACACAA
GCTTAATACACTCCTTAATTGAAGAATCGCAAAACCAGCAAGAAAAGAATGAACAAGAATTATTGGAATT
AGATAAATGGGCAAGTTTGTGGAATTGGTTTAACATAACAAATTGGCTGTGGTATATAAAATTATTCATA
ATGATAGTAGGAGGCTTGGTAGGTTTAAGAATAGTTTTTGCTGTACTTTCTATAGTGAATAGAGTTAGGC
AGGGATATTCACCATTATCGTTTCAGACCCACCTCCCAACCCCGAGGGGACCCGACAGGCCCGAAGGAAT
AGAAGAAGAAGGTGGAGAGAGAGACAGAGACAGATCCATTCGATTAGTGAACGGATCGGCACTGCGTGCG
CCAATTCTGCAGACAAATGGCAGTATTCATCCACAATTTTAAAAGAAAAGGGGGGATTGGGGGGTACAGT
GCAGGGGAAAGAATAGTAGACATAATAGCAACAGACATACAAACTAAAGAATTACAAAAACAAATTACAA
AAATTCAAAATTTTCGGGTTTATTACAGGGACAGCAGAGATCCAGTTTGGTTAGTACCGGGCCCGCCCTG
CAGGTCTAGAGATCCGACGCGCCATCTCTAGGCCCGCGCCGGCCCCCTCGCACGGACTTGTGGGAGAAGC
TCGGCTACTCCCCTGCCCCGGTTAATTTGCATATAATATTTCCTAGTAACTATAGAGGCTTAATGTGCGA
TAAAAGACAGATAATCTGTTCTTTTTAATACTAGCTACATTTTACATGATAGGCTTGGATTTCTATAACT
TCGTATAGCATACATTATACGAAGTTATAAACAGCACAAAAGGAAACTCACCCTAACTGTAAAGTAATTG
TGTGTTTTGAGACTATAAGTATCCCTTGGAGAACCACCTTGTTGGAGGGCAGCAACCGCACCAGGTTTAA
GAGCTAAGCTGGAAACAGCATAGCAAGTTTAAATAAGGCTAGTCCGTTATCAACTTGAAAAAGTGGCACC
GAGTCGGTGCTTTTTTTCTCGAGTACTAGGATCCATTAGGCGGCCGCCCTGCAGGGTGGATAACCGTATT
ACCGCCATGCATGTGCCCGTCAGTGGGCAGAGCGCACATCGCCCACAGTCCCCGAGAAGTTGGGGGGAGG
GGTCGGCAATTGAACCGGTGCCTAGAGAAGGTGGCGCGGGGTAAACTGGGAAAGTGATGTCGTGTACTGG
CTCCGCCTTTTTCCCGAGGGTGGGGGAGAACCGTATATAAGTGCAGTAGTCGCCGTGAACGTTCTTTTTC
GCAACGGGTTTGCCGCCAGAACACAGGTAAGTGCCGTGTGTGGTTCCCGCGGGCCTGGCCTCTTTACGGG
TTATGGCCCTTGCGTGCCTTGAATTACTTCCACCTGGCTGCAGTACGTGATTCTTGATCCCGAGCTTCGG
GTTGGAAGTGGGTGGGAGAGTTCGAGGCCTTGCGCTTAAGGAGCCCCTTCGCCTCGTGCTTGAGTTGAGG
CCTGGCCTGGGCGCTGGGGCCGCCGCGTGCGAATCTGGTGGCACCTTCGCGCCTGTCTCGCTGCTTTCGA
TAAGTCTCTAGCCATTTAAAATTTTTGATGACCTGCTGCGACGCTTTTTTTCTGGCAAGATAGTCTTGTA
AATGCGGGCCAAGATCTGCACACTGGTATTTCGGTTTTTGGGGCCGCGGGCGGCGACGGGGCCCGTGCGT
CCCAGCGCACATGTTCGGCGAGGCGGGGCCTGCGAGCGCGGCCACCGAGAATCGGACGGGGGTAGTCTCA
AGCTGGCCGGCCTGCTCTGGTGCCTGGCCTCGCGCCGCCGTGTATCGCCCCGCCCTGGGCGGCAAGGCTG
GCCCGGTCGGCACCAGTTGCGTGAGCGGAAAGATGGCCGCTTCCCGGCCCTGCTGCAGGGAGCTCAAAAT
GGAGGACGCGGCGCTCGGGAGAGCGGGCGGGTGAGTCACCCACACAAAGGAAAAGGGCCTTTCCGTCCTC
AGCCGTCGCTTCATGTGACTCCACGGAGTACCGGGCGCCGTCCAGGCACCTCGATTAGTTCTCGCGCTTT
TGGAGTACGTCGTCTTTAGGTTGGGGGGAGGGGTTTTATGCGATGGAGTTTCCCCACACTGAGTGGGTGG
AGACTGAAGTTAGGCCAGCTTGGCACTTGATGTAATTCTCCTTGGAATTTGCCCTTTTTGAGTTTGGATC
TTGGTTCATTCTCAAGCCTCAGACAGTGGTTCAAAGTTTTTTTCTTCCATTTCAGGTGTCGTGAGCTAGC
CCACCATGACCGAGTACAAGCCCACGGTGCGCCTCGCCACCCGCGACGACGTCCCCCGGGCCGTACGCAC
CCTCGCCGCCGCGTTCGCCGACTACCCCGCCACGCGCCACACCGTCGACCCGGACCGCCACATCGAGCGG
GTCACCGAGCTGCAAGAACTCTTCCTCACGCGCGTCGGGCTCGACATCGGCAAGGTGTGGGTCGCGGACG
ACGGCGCCGCGGTGGCGGTCTGGACCACGCCGGAGAGCGTCGAAGCGGGGGCGGTGTTCGCCGAGATCGG
CCCGCGCATGGCCGAGTTGAGCGGTTCCCGGCTGGCCGCGCAGCAACAGATGGAAGGCCTCCTGGCGCCG
CACCGGCCCAAGGAGCCCGCGTGGTTCCTGGCCACCGTCGGCGTCTCGCCCGACCACCAGGGCAAGGGTC
TGGGCAGCGCCGTCGTGCTCCCCGGAGTGGAGGCGGCCGAGCGCGCCGGGGTGCCCGCCTTCCTGGAGAC
CTCCGCGCCCCGCAACCTCCCCTTCTACGAGCGGCTCGGCTTCACCGTCACCGCCGACGTCGAGGTGCCC
GAAGGACCGCGCACCTGGTGCATGACCCGCAAGCCCGGTGCCGGATCGGGAGAGGGCAGAGGAAGTCTGC
TAACATGCGGTGACGTCGAGGAGAATCCTGGCCCACCGGTCGCCACCAGCGAGCTGATTAAGGAGAACAT
GCACATGAAGCTGTACATGGAGGGCACCGTGGACAACCATCACTTCAAGTGCACATCCGAGGGCGAAGGC
AAGCCCTACGAGGGCACCCAGACCATGAGAATCAAGGTGGTCGAGGGCGGCCCTCTCCCCTTCGCCTTCG
ACATCCTGGCTACTAGCTTCCTCTACGGCAGCAAGACCTTCATCAACCACACCCAGGGCATCCCCGACTT
CTTCAAGCAGTCCTTCCCTGAGGGCTTCACATGGGAGAGAGTCACCACATACGAAGACGGGGGCGTGCTG
ACCGCTACCCAGGACACCAGCCTCCAGGACGGCTGCCTCATCTACAACGTCAAGATCAGAGGGGTGAACT
TCACATCCAACGGCCCTGTGATGCAGAAGAAAACACTCGGCTGGGAGGCCTTCACCGAGACGCTGTACCC
CGCTGACGGCGGCCTGGAAGGCAGAAACGACATGGCCCTGAAGCTCGTGGGCGGGAGCCATCTGATCGCA
AACATCAAGACCACATATAGATCCAAGAAACCCGCTAAGAACCTCAAGATGCCTGGCGTCTACTATGTGG
ACTACAGACTGGAAAGAATCAAGGAGGCCAACAACGAGACCTACGTCGAGCAGCACGAGGTGGCAGTGGC
CAGATACTGCGACCTCCCTAGCAAACTGGGGCACAAGCTTAATTAAGAATTCGTCGAGGGACCTAATAAC
TTCGTATAGCATACATTATACGAAGTTATACATGTTTAAGGGTTCCGGTTCCACTAGGTACAATTCGATA
TCAAGCTTATCGATAATCAACCTCTGGATTACAAAATTTGTGAAAGATTGACTGGTATTCTTAACTATGT
TGCTCCTTTTACGCTATGTGGATACGCTGCTTTAATGCCTTTGTATCATGCTATTGCTTCCCGTATGGCT
TTCATTTTCTCCTCCTTGTATAAATCCTGGTTGCTGTCTCTTTATGAGGAGTTGTGGCCCGTTGTCAGGC
AACGTGGCGTGGTGTGCACTGTGTTTGCTGACGCAACCCCCACTGGTTGGGGCATTGCCACCACCTGTCA
GCTCCTTTCCGGGACTTTCGCTTTCCCCCTCCCTATTGCCACGGCGGAACTCATCGCCGCCTGCCTTGCC
CGCTGCTGGACAGGGGCTCGGCTGTTGGGCACTGACAATTCCGTGGTGTTGTCGGGGAAATCATCGTCCT
TTCCTTGGCTGCTCGCCTGTGTTGCCACCTGGATTCTGCGCGGGACGTCCTTCTGCTACGTCCCTTCGGC
CCTCAATCCAGCGGACCTTCCTTCCCGCGGCCTGCTGCCGGCTCTGCGGCCTCTTCCGCGTCTTCGCCTT
CGCCCTCAGACGAGTCGGATCTCCCTTTGGGCCGCCTCCCCGCATCGATACCGTCGACCTCGATCGAGAC
CTAGAAAAACATGGAGCAATCACAAGTAGCAATACAGCAGCTACCAATGCTGATTGTGCCTGGCTAGAAG
CACAAGAGGAGGAGGAGGTGGGTTTTCCAGTCACACCTCAGGTACCTTTAAGACCAATGACTTACAAGGC
AGCTGTAGATCTTAGCCACTTTTTAAAAGAAAAGGGGGGACTGGAAGGGCTAATTCACTCCCAACGAAGA
CAAGATATCCTTGATCTGTGGATCTACCACACACAAGGCTACTTCCCTGATTGGCAGAACTACACACCAG
GGCCAGGGATCAGATATCCACTGACCTTTGGATGGTGCTACAAGCTAGTACCAGTTGAGCAAGAGAAGGT
AGAAGAAGCCAATGAAGGAGAGAACACCCGCTTGTTACACCCTGTGAGCCTGCATGGGATGGATGACCCG
GAGAGAGAAGTATTAGAGTGGAGGTTTGACAGCCGCCTAGCATTTCATCACATGGCCCGAGAGCTGCATC
CGGACTGTACTGGGTCTCTCTGGTTAGACCAGATCTGAGCCTGGGAGCTCTCTGGCTAACTAGGGAACCC
ACTGCTTAAGCCTCAATAAAGCTTGCCTTGAGTGCTTCAAGTAGTGTGTGCCCGTCTGTTGTGTGACTCT
GGTAACTAGAGATCCCTCAGACCCTTTTAGTCAGTGTGGAAAATCTCTAGCAGCATGTGAGCAAAAGGCC
AGCAAAAGGCCAGGAACCGTAAAAAGGCCGCGTTGCTGGCGTTTTTCCATAGGCTCCGCCCCCCTGACGA
GCATCACAAAAATCGACGCTCAAGTCAGAGGTGGCGAAACCCGACAGGACTATAAAGATACCAGGCGTTT
CCCCCTGGAAGCTCCCTCGTGCGCTCTCCTGTTCCGACCCTGCCGCTTACCGGATACCTGTCCGCCTTTC
TCCCTTCGGGAAGCGTGGCGCTTTCTCATAGCTCACGCTGTAGGTATCTCAGTTCGGTGTAGGTCGTTCG
CTCCAAGCTGGGCTGTGTGCACGAACCCCCCGTTCAGCCCGACCGCTGCGCCTTATCCGGTAACTATCGT
CTTGAGTCCAACCCGGTAAGACACGACTTATCGCCACTGGCAGCAGCCACTGGTAACAGGATTAGCAGAG
CGAGGTATGTAGGCGGTGCTACAGAGTTCTTGAAGTGGTGGCCTAACTACGGCTACACTAGAAGAACAGT
ATTTGGTATCTGCGCTCTGCTGAAGCCAGTTACCTTCGGAAAAAGAGTTGGTAGCTCTTGATCCGGCAAA
CAAACCACCGCTGGTAGCGGTGGTTTTTTTGTTTGCAAGCAGCAGATTACGCGCAGAAAAAAAGGATCTC
AAGAAGATCCTTTGATCTTTTCTACGGGGTCTGACGCTCAGTGGAACGAAAACTCACGTTAAGGGATTTT
GGTCATGAGATTATCAAAAAGGATCTTCACCTAGATCCTTTTAAATTAAAAATGAAGTTTTAAATCAATC
TAAAGTATATATGAGTAAACTTGGTCTGACAGTTACCAATGCTTAATCAGTGAGGCACCTATCTCAGCGA
TCTGTCTATTTCGTTCATCCATAGTTGCCTGACTCCCCGTCGTGTAGATAACTACGATACGGGAGGGCTT
ACCATCTGGCCCCAGTGCTGCAATGATACCGCGAGACCCACGCTCACCGGCTCCAGATTTATCAGCAATA
AACCAGCCAGCCGGAAGGGCCGAGCGCAGAAGTGGTCCTGCAACTTTATCCGCCTCCATCCAGTCTATTA
ATTGTTGCCGGGAAGCTAGAGTAAGTAGTTCGCCAGTTAATAGTTTGCGCAACGTTGTTGCCATTGCTAC
AGGCATCGTGGTGTCACGCTCGTCGTTTGGTATGGCTTCATTCAGCTCCGGTTCCCAACGATCAAGGCGA
GTTACATGATCCCCCATGTTGTGCAAAAAAGCGGTTAGCTCCTTCGGTCCTCCGATCGTTGTCAGAAGTA
AGTTGGCCGCAGTGTTATCACTCATGGTTATGGCAGCACTGCATAATTCTCTTACTGTCATGCCATCCGT
AAGATGCTTTTCTGTGACTGGTGAGTACTCAACCAAGTCATTCTGAGAATAGTGTATGCGGCGACCGAGT
TGCTCTTGCCCGGCGTCAATACGGGATAATACCGCGCCACATAGCAGAACTTTAAAAGTGCTCATCATTG
GAAAACGTTCTTCGGGGCGAAAACTCTCAAGGATCTTACCGCTGTTGAGATCCAGTTCGATGTAACCCAC
TCGTGCACCCAACTGATCTTCAGCATCTTTTACTTTCACCAGCGTTTCTGGGTGAGCAAAAACAGGAAGG
CAAAATGCCGCAAAAAAGGGAATAAGGGCGACACGGAAATGTTGAATACTCATACTCTTCCTTTTTCAAT
ATTATTGAAGCATTTATCAGGGTTATTGTCTCATGAGCGGATACATATTTGAATGTATTTAGAAAAATAA
ACAAATAGGGGTTCCGCGCACATTTCCCCGAAAAGTGCCACCTGACGTCGACGGATCGGGAGATCTCCCG
ATCCCCTATGGTGCACTCTCAGTACAATCTGCTCTGATGCCGCATAGTTAAGCCAGTATCTGCTCCCTGC
TTGTGTGTTGGAGGTCGCTGAGTAGTGCGCGAGCAAAATTTAAGCTACAACAAGGCAAGGCTTGACCGAC
AATTGCATGAAGAATCTGCTTAGGGTTAGGCGTTTTGCGCTGCTTCGCGATGTACGGGCCAGATATACGC
GTT
Features (pLannotate 1.2.2; 23 found; start..end, strand, type, name):
      1..380     +  enhancer       CMV enhancer: human cytomegalovirus immediate early enhancer
    381..580     +  promoter       CMV promoter: human cytomegalovirus (CMV) immediate early promoter
    598..778     +  LTR            5' LTR (truncated): truncated 5' long terminal repeat (LTR) from HIV-1
    825..950     +  misc_feature   HIV-1 Ψ: packaging signal of human immunodeficiency virus type 1
    934..1272    +  CDS            HIV-1 gag (fragment): gag protein from human immunodeficiency virus 1; gag
   1447..1680    +  misc_feature   RRE: The Rev response element (RRE) of HIV-1 allows for Rev-dependent mRNA export from the nucleus to the cytoplasm.
   2057..2157    +  CDS            Rev (fragment): human immunodeficiency virus 1 (HIV-1) Rev protein; rev; enhances nuclear export of unspliced and incompletely spliced viral mRNAs
   2207..2324    +  misc_feature   cPPT/CTS: central polypurine tract and central termination sequence of HIV-1
   2585..2618    +  protein_bind   loxP: Cre-mediated recombination occurs in the 8-bp core sequence (GCATACAT). Cre recombinase
   2743..2810    +  misc_RNA       tracrRNA (fragment): trans-activating CRISPR RNA for the Streptococcus pyogenes CRISPR/Cas9 system
   2883..4054    +  promoter       EF-1α promoter: strong constitutive promoter for human elongation factor EF-1α
   4066..4662    +  CDS            PuroR: puromycin N-acetyltransferase; pac from Streptomyces alboniger; confers resistance to puromycin
   4738..5436    +  CDS            TagBFP: monomeric blue fluorescent protein mammalian codon-optimized
   5456..5489    +  protein_bind   loxP: Cre-mediated recombination occurs in the 8-bp core sequence (GCATACAT). Cre recombinase
   5522..5545    +  misc_feature   MCS (fragment): pBluescript multiple cloning site
   5545..6133    +  misc_feature   WPRE: woodchuck hepatitis virus posttranscriptional regulatory element
   6134..6153    +  misc_feature   MCS (fragment): pBluescript multiple cloning site
   6155..6655    +  CDS            nef (fragment): NEF_HV1LA - Experimental evidence at protein level: Swiss-Prot protein existence level 1. Extracellular Nef protein targets CD4(+) T-lymphocytes for apoptosis by interacting with CXCR4 surface receptors. From Human immunodeficiency virus type 1 group M subtype B (isolate Lai) (HIV-1).
   6662..6842    +  LTR            5' LTR (truncated): truncated 5' long terminal repeat (LTR) from HIV-1
   6904..7492    -  rep_origin     ori: high-copy-number ColE1/pMB1/pBR322/pUC origin of replication
   7663..8523    -  CDS            AmpR: β-lactamase; bla; confers resistance to ampicillin, carbenicillin, and related antibiotics
   8524..8628    -  promoter       AmpR promoter: bla
   8687..8739    -  misc_feature   bom (fragment): basis of mobility region from pBR322
