[The description below was written by a language model from this plasmid's Addgene catalogue record and pLannotate feature annotations shown in this document.]
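Description:
pLG1-puro-sgATL2-1 is a lentiviral single-guide RNA expression plasmid built on the pCRISPRia-v2 backbone, carrying the first of a set of guides directed against human ATL2 (atlastin-2). It is intended for CRISPRi knockdown and does not encode a Cas protein itself, so it must be paired with a separately delivered dCas9-KRAB construct. In bacteria it is maintained as a high-copy plasmid through a ColE1/pUC-type origin and selected with ampicillin via the β-lactamase gene.

The transfer cassette has a third-generation-style layout. A CMV enhancer/promoter drives a truncated HIV-1 5' LTR, followed by the Ψ packaging signal with a gag fragment, the Rev response element and the cPPT/CTS. A WPRE and a second truncated LTR sit at the 3' end. These elements allow the genomic RNA to be produced, exported, packaged and integrated when helper functions are supplied in trans.

According to the catalogue entry, the guide is transcribed from a mouse U6 promoter and was cloned between BstXI and BlpI sites. The feature table does not annotate this promoter or the spacer, showing only the S. pyogenes tracrRNA-derived scaffold fragment in that region. Downstream, an EF-1α promoter drives puromycin N-acetyltransferase followed by TagBFP, so transduced cells can be drug-selected or tracked and sorted by blue fluorescence. The linker between the two coding sequences is not annotated. Two same-orientation loxP sites flank the sgRNA scaffold and the marker cassette, which would in principle permit Cre-mediated excision of that segment. The associated work concerns atlastins in endoplasmic reticulum remodelling during selective autophagy, consistent with use of this plasmid for loss-of-function studies of ATL2 in human cells.
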