Addgene plasmid #109008: pLG1-puro-sgATL2-1
Purpose: CRISPRi knockdown of targeted gene (to be used with Addgene #102244 or other dCas9-KRAB constructs)
Depositing lab: Jacob Corn. Depositing organization: University of California, Berkeley. Publication: Atlastins remodel the endoplasmic reticulum for selective autophagy. Liang JR, Lingeman E, Ahmed S, Corn JE. J Cell Biol. 2018 Aug 24. pii: jcb.201804185. doi: 10.1083/jcb.201804185. PubMed 30143524.
Backbone
  Vector backbone: pCRISPRia-v2
  Backbone manufacturer: Jonathan Weissman, Addgene #84838
  Backbone size w/o insert (bp): 8200
  Vector type: Mammalian Expression, Lentiviral
  Selectable markers: Puromycin ; BFP
Growth in bacteria
  Bacterial resistance: Ampicillin, 100 μg/mL
  Growth temperature: 37°C
  Growth strain: NEB Stable
  Copy number: High Copy
Gene/Insert
  Gene/Insert name: ATL2-sgRNA #1
  gRNA/shRNA sequence: GAGGGCAGCAACCGCACCAG
  Species: H. sapiens (human)
  Entrez Gene: ATL2 (a.k.a. ARL3IP2, ARL6IP2, aip-2, atlastin2)
  Promoter: mU6 promoter
  Cloning method: Restriction Enzyme; 5′ cloning site BstX1 (not destroyed); 3′ cloning site BlpI (not destroyed)
  Sequencing primers: 5′ gcgccaattctgcagacaaa; 3′ CCTTCTCTAGGCACCGGTTC
Terms and licenses: Academic/Nonprofit Terms; Industry Terms: Not Available to Industry
How to cite: pLG1-puro-sgATL2-1 was a gift from Jacob Corn (Addgene plasmid # 109008 ; http://n2t.net/addgene:109008 ; RRID:Addgene_109008)
